>Addgene plasmid #64751 | pFvL106 | depositor full sequence | sequence record 109168 | Full Sequence
TCGCGCGTTTCGGTGATGACGGTGAAAACCTCTGACACATGCAGCTCCCGGAGACGGTCACAGCTTGTCT
GTAAGCGGATGCCGGGAGCAGACAAGCCCGTCAGGGCGCGTCAGCGGGTGTTGGCGGGTGTCGGGGCTGG
CTTAACTATGCGGCATCAGAGCAGATTGTACTGAGAGTGCACCATATGCGGTGTGAAATACCGCACAGAT
GCGTAAGGAGAAAATACCGCATCAGGAAATTGTAAACGTTAATATTTTGTTAAAATTCGCGTTAAATTTT
TGTTAAATCAGCTCATTTTTTAACCAATAGGCCGAAATCGGCAAAATCCCTTATAAATCAAAAGAATAGA
CCGAGATAGGGT
[37 nt withheld, positions 363-399]
AAAGAACGTGGACTCCAACGTCAAAGG
[49 nt withheld, positions 427-475]
T
[91 nt withheld, positions 477-567]
G
[124 nt withheld, positions 569-692]
CGCGCCATTCGCCATTCAGGCTGCGCAACTGTTGGGAAGGGCGATCGGTGCGGGCCTCTTCGCTATTACG
CCAGCTGGCGAAAGGGGGATGTGCTGCAAGGCGATTAAGTTGGGTAACGCCAGGGTTTTCCCAGTCACGA
CGTTGTAAAACGACGGCCAGTGAATTGTAATACGACTCACTATAGGGCGAATTGGGCCCAATGCATTGGC
GCCGCGGCCGCGGTGGATCTGGTGGATCTATAACTTCGTATAATGTATGCTATACGAAGTTATCAGGTAC
CTACCCATACGATGTTCCTGACTATGCGACTAGTTAACTTCTAAATAAGCGAATTTCTTATGATTTATGA
TTTTTATTATTAAATAAGTTATAAAAAAAATAAGTGTATACAAATTTTAAAGTGACTCTTAGGTTTTAAA
ACGAAAATTCTTATTCTTGAGTAACTCTTTCCTGTAGGTCAGGTTGCTTTCTCAGGTATAGTATGAGGTC
GCTCTTATTGACCACACCTCTACCGGCAGATCCGCTAGGGATAACAGGGTAAGGATCCGAGATTGTACTG
AGAGTGCACCATACCACCTTTTCAATTCATCATTTTTTTTTTATTCTTTTTTTTGATTTCGGTTTCCTTG
AAATTTTTTTGATTCGGTAATCTCCGAACAGAAGGAAGAACGAAGGAAGGAGCACAGACTTAGATTGGTA
TATATACGCATATGTAGTGTTGAAGAAACATGAAATTGCCCAGTATTCTTAACCCAACTGCACAGAACAA
AAACCTGCAGGAAACGAAGATAAATCATGTCGAAAGCTACATATAAGGAACGTGCTGCTACTCATCCTAG
TCCTGTTGCTGCCAAGCTATTTAATATCATGCACGAAAAGCAAACAAACTTGTGTGCTTCATTGGATGTT
CGTACCACCAAGGAATTACTGGAGTTAGTTGAAGCATTAGGTCCCAAAATTTGTTTACTAAAAACACATG
TGGATATCTTGACTGATTTTTCCATGGAGGGCACAGTTAAGCCGCTAAAGGCATTATCCGCCAAGTACAA
TTTTTTACTCTTCGAAGACAGAAAATTTGCTGACATTGGTAATACAGTCAAATTGCAGTACTCTGCGGGT
GTATACAGAATAGCAGAATGGGCAGACATTACGAATGCACACGGTGTGGTGGGCCCAGGTATTGTTAGCG
GTTTGAAGCAGGCGGCAGAAGAAGTAACAAAGGAACCTAGAGGCCTTTTGATGTTAGCAGAATTGTCATG
CAAGGGCTCCCTATCTACTGGAGAATATACTAAGGGTACTGTTGACATTGCGAAGAGCGACAAAGATTTT
GTTATCGGCTTTATTGCTCAAAGAGACATGGGTGGAAGAGATGAAGGTTACGATTGGTTGATTATGACAC
CCGGTGTGGGTTTAGATGACAAGGGAGACGCATTGGGTCAACAGTATAGAACCGTGGATGATGTGGTCTC
TACAGGATCTGACATTATTATTGTTGGAAGAGGACTATTTGCAAAGGGAAGGGATGCTAAGGTAGAGGGT
GAACGTTACAGAAAAGCAGGCTGGGAAGCATATTTGAGAAGATGCGGCCAGCAAAACTAAAAAACTGTAT
TATAAGTAAATGCATGTATACTAAACTCACAAATTAGAGCTTCAATTTAATTATATCAGTTATTACCCTA
TGCGGTGTGAAATATCGCACAGTCTAGAATAACTTCGTATAATGTATGCTATACGAAGTTATCAGTCGAC
ATGGCAAGCATGACTGGTGGACAGCAAATGGGTTGTACATAAGCGGCCGCGCATGCAAGCTTTTGTTCCC
TTTAGTGAGGGTTAATTTCGAGCTTGGCGTAATCATGGTCATAGCTGTTTCCTGTGTGAAATTGTTATCC
GCTCACAATTCCACACAACATACGAGCCGGAAGCATAAAGTGTAAAGCCTGGGGTGCCTAATGAGTGAGC
TAACTCACATTAATTGCGTTGCGCTCACTGCCCGCTTTCCAGTCGGGAAACCTGTCGTGCCAGCTGCATT
AATGAATCGGCCAACGCGCGGGGAGAGGCGGTTTGCGTATTGGGCGCTCTTCCGCTTCCTCGCTCACTGA
CTCGCTGCGCTCGGTCGTTCGGCTGCGGCGAGCGGTATCAGCTCACTCAAAGGCGGTAATACGGTTATCC
ACAGAATCAGGGGATAACGCAGGAAAGAACATGTGAGCAAAAGGCCAGCAAAAGGCCAGGAACCGTAAAA
AGGCCGCGTTGCTGGCGTTTTTCCATAGGCTCCGCCCCCCTGACGAGCATCACAAAAATCGACGCTCAAG
TCAGAGGTGGCGAAACCCGACAGGACTATAAAGATACCAGGCGTTTCCCCCTGGAAGCTCCCTCGTGCGC
TCTCCTGTTCCGACCCTGCCGCTTACCGGATACCTGTCCGCCTTTCTCCCTTCGGGAAGCGTGGCGCTTT
CTCATAGCTCACGCTGTAGGTATCTCAGTTCGGTGTAGGTCGTTCGCTCCAAGCTGGGCTGTGTGCACGA
ACCCCCCGTTCAGCCCGACCGCTGCGCCTTATCCGGTAACTATCGTCTTGAGTCCAACCCGGTAAGACAC
GACTTATCGCCACTGGCAGCAGCCACTGGTAACAGGATTAGCAGAGCGAGGTATGTAGGCGGTGCTACAG
AGTTCTTGAAGTGGTGGCCTAACTACGGCTACACTAGAAGGACAGTATTTGGTATCTGCGCTCTGCTGAA
GCCAGTTACCTTCGGAAAAAGAGTTGGTAGCTCTTGATCCGGCAAACAAACCACCGCTGGTAGCGGTGGT
TTTTTTGTTTGCAAGCAGCAGATTACGCGCAGAAAAAAAGGATCTCAAGAAGATCCTTTGATCTTTTCTA
CGGGGTCTGACGCTCAGTGGAACGAAAACTCACGTTAAGGGATTTTGGTCATGAGATTATCAAAAAGGAT
CTTCACCTAGATCCTTTTAAATTAAAAATGAAGTTTTAAATCAATCTAAAGTATATATGAGTAAACTTGG
TCTGACAGTTACCAATGCTTAATCAGTGAGGCACCTATCTCAGCGATCTGTCTATTTCGTTCATCCATAG
TTGCCTGACTCCCCGTCGTGTAGATAACTACGATACGGGAGGGCTTACCATCTGGCCCCAGTGCTGCAAT
GATACCGCGAGACCCACGCTCACCGGCTCCAGATTTATCAGCAATAAACCAGCCAGCCGGAAGGGCCGAG
CGCAGAAGTGGTCCTGCAACTTTATCCGCCTCCATCCAGTCTATTAATTGTTGCCGGGAAGCTAGAGTAA
GTAGTTCGCCAGTTAATAGTTTGCGCAACGTTGTTGCCATTGCTACAGGCATCGTGGTGTCACGCTCGTC
GTTTGGTATGGCTTCATTCAGCTCCGGTTCCCAACGATCAAGGCGAGTTACATGATCCCCCATGTTGTGC
AAAAAAGCGGTTAGCTCCTTCGGTCCTCCGATCGTTGTCAGAAGTAAGTTGGCCGCAGTGTTATCACTCA
TGGTTATGGCAGCACTGCATAATTCTCTTACTGTCATGCCATCCGTAAGATGCTTTTCTGTGACTGGTGA
GTACTCAACCAAGTCATTCTGAGAATAGTGTATGCGGCGACCGAGTTGCTCTTGCCCGGCGTCAATACGG
GATAATACCGCGCCACATAGCAGAACTTTAAAAGTGCTCATCATTGGAAAACGTTCTTCGGGGCGAAAAC
TCTCAAGGATCTTACCGCTGTTGAGATCCAGTTCGATGTAACCCACTCGTGCACCCAACTGATCTTCAGC
ATCTTTTACTTTCACCAGCGTTTCTGGGTGAGCAAAAACAGGAAGGCAAAATGCCGCAAAAAAGGGAATA
AGGGCGACACGGAAATGTTGAATACTCATACTCTTCCTTTTTCAATATTATTGAAGCATTTATCAGGGTT
ATTGTCTCATGAGCGGATACATATTTGAATGTATTTAGAAAAATAAACAAATAGGGGTTCCGCGCACATT
TCCCCGAAAAGTGCCACCTGACGTCTAAGAAACCATTATTATCATGACATTAACCTATAAAAATAGGCGT
ATCACGAGGCCCTTTCGTC
Features (pLannotate 1.2.2; 22 found; start..end, strand, type, name):
    137..236     +  misc_feature   bom (fragment): basis of mobility region from pBR322
    237..692     -  rep_origin     f1 ori (sequence partly withheld): f1 bacteriophage origin of replication; arrow indicates direction of (+) strand synthesis
    700..857     -  CDS            lacZα (fragment): LacZα fragment of β-galactosidase; lacZ fragment
    860..878     +  promoter       T7 promoter: promoter for bacteriophage T7 RNA polymerase
    932..965     -  protein_bind   loxP: Cre-mediated recombination occurs in the 8-bp core sequence (GCATACAT). Cre recombinase
    974..1000    +  CDS            3xHA (fragment): three tandem HA epitope tags
   1021..1208    +  terminator     ADH1 terminator: S. cerevisiae ADH1; transcription terminator for the S. cerevisiae alcohol dehydrogenase 1 (ADH1) gene
   1242..1265    +  misc_feature   bom (fragment): basis of mobility region from pBR322
   1273..1488    +  promoter       URA3 promoter: S. cerevisiae URA3
   1489..2292    +  CDS            URA3: orotidine-5'-phosphate decarboxylase, required for uracil biosynthesis; S. cerevisiae URA3; yeast auxotrophic marker, counterselectable with 5-fluoroorotic acid (5-FOA)
   2371..2394    +  misc_feature   bom (fragment): basis of mobility region from pBR322
   2401..2434    -  protein_bind   loxP: Cre-mediated recombination occurs in the 8-bp core sequence (GCATACAT). Cre recombinase
   2443..2475    +  CDS            T7 tag (gene 10 leader): leader peptide from bacteriophage T7 gene 10 promotes efficient translation in E. coli
   2511..2529    -  promoter       T3 promoter: promoter for bacteriophage T3 RNA polymerase
   2574..2590    -  protein_bind   lac operator: The lac repressor binds to the lac operator to inhibit transcription in E. coli. This inhibition can be relieved by adding lactose or isopropyl-β-D-thiogalactopyranoside (IPTG). lac repressor encoded by lacI
   2598..2628    -  promoter       lac promoter: promoter for the E. coli lac operon
   2643..2664    -  protein_bind   CAP binding site: CAP binding activates transcription in the presence of cAMP. E. coli catabolite activator protein
   2677..2769    -  CDS            lacI (fragment): lac repressor; lacI; The lac repressor binds to the lac operator to inhibit transcription in E. coli. This inhibition can be relieved by adding lactose or isopropyl-β-D-thiogalactopyranoside (IPTG).
   2952..3540    -  rep_origin     ori: high-copy-number ColE1/pMB1/pBR322/pUC origin of replication
   3711..4571    -  CDS            AmpR: β-lactamase; bla; confers resistance to ampicillin, carbenicillin, and related antibiotics
   4572..4676    -  promoter       AmpR promoter: bla
   4771..35      +  CDS            rop (fragment) (across the origin): Rop protein, which maintains plasmids at low copy number; rop
