[The description below was written by a language model from this plasmid's Addgene catalogue record and pLannotate feature annotations shown in this document.]
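Description:
pFvL106 is a 4,771 nt bacterial template plasmid carrying a synthetic Recombination-Induced Tag Exchange (RITE) cassette for use in Saccharomyces cerevisiae. The catalogue lists the backbone as unknown. The annotated features (high-copy ColE1/pUC-type origin, f1 origin, split lacZα with lac promoter and operator, and T7 and T3 promoters flanking the insert) are typical of a general phagemid cloning vector. It is propagated in E. coli under ampicillin selection through the AmpR β-lactamase gene. No yeast replication origin is annotated, consistent with the plasmid supplying a cassette for genomic integration rather than being maintained episomally.

The cassette has no promoter of its own, because it is meant to be fused in frame to the 3′ end of an endogenous gene so that the tagged protein remains under native regulation. In order, it contains a loxP site, an HA epitope sequence (annotated as a fragment of 3xHA), the ADH1 terminator, a URA3 marker with its own promoter, a second loxP site in the same orientation, and a T7 epitope tag (gene 10 leader). Before recombination, the target protein carries the HA tag, transcription ends at the ADH1 terminator, and URA3 allows selection of integrants on medium lacking uracil. Cre recombinase excises the segment between the loxP sites, removing HA, the terminator and URA3 and bringing the T7 tag into the reading frame. Protein made before the switch is therefore HA-tagged and protein made afterwards is T7-tagged, so old and new pools can be distinguished to monitor protein dynamics. URA3 is also counterselectable with 5-FOA, so its loss on excision could in principle be scored, although the record does not describe this use.
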