Addgene plasmid #64751: pFvL106
Purpose: Recombination-Induced Tag Exchange (RITE) Cassette, HA to a T7 epitope tag, URA selection
Depositing lab: Fred van Leeuwen. Depositing organization: Netherlands Cancer Institute. Publication: Recombination-induced tag exchange (RITE) cassette series to monitor protein dynamics in Saccharomyces cerevisiae. Terweij M, van Welsem T, van Deventer S, Verzijlbergen KF, Menendez-Benito V, Ontoso D, San-Segundo P, Neefjes J, van Leeuwen F. G3 (Bethesda). 2013 Aug 7;3(8):1261-72. doi: 10.1534/g3.113.006213. PubMed 23708297.
Backbone
  Vector backbone: unknown
  Vector type: RITE cassette
Growth in bacteria
  Bacterial resistance: Ampicillin, 100 μg/mL
  Growth temperature: 37°C
  Growth strain: DH5alpha
  Copy number: Unknown
Gene/Insert
  Gene/Insert name: RITE cassette
  Species: Synthetic
  Promoter: none
  Cloning method: Unknown
  Sequencing primers: 5′ M13-F20; 3′ M13R
Terms and licenses: Academic/Nonprofit Terms; Industry Terms: Not Available to Industry
How to cite: pFvL106 was a gift from Fred van Leeuwen (Addgene plasmid # 64751 ; http://n2t.net/addgene:64751 ; RRID:Addgene_64751)
