>Addgene plasmid #64751 | pFvL106 | addgene partial sequence | sequence record 113670 | M13pUC-Fwd 5'-CCCAGTCACGACGTTGTAAAACG-3'
ATAGGGCGAATTGGGCCCAATGCATTGGCGCCGCGGCCGCGGTGGATCTGGTGGATCTATAACTTCGTAT
AATGTATGCTATACGAAGTTATCAGGTACCTACCCATACGATGTTCCTGACTATGCGACTAGTTAACTTC
TAAATAAGCGAATTTCTTATGATTTATGATTTTTATTATTAAATAAGTTATAAAAAAAATAAGTGTATAC
AAATTTTAAAGTGACTCTTAGGTTTTAAAACGAAAATTCTTATTCTTGAGTAACTCTTTCCTGTAGGTCA
GGTTGCTTTCTCAGGTATAGTATGAGGTCGCTCTTATTGACCACACCTCTACCGGCAGATCCGCTAGGGA
TAACAGGGTAAGGATCCGAGATTGTACTGAGAGTGCACCATACCACCTTTTCAATTCATCATTTTTTTTT
TATTCTTTTTTTTGATTTCGGTTTCCTTGAAATTTTTTTGATTCGGTAATCTCCGAACAGAAGGAAGAAC
GAAGGAAGGAGCACAGACTTAGATTGGTATATATACGCATATGTAGTGTTGAAGAAACATGAAATTGCCC
AGTATTCTTAACCCAACTGCACAGAACAAAAACCTGCAGGAAACGAAGATAAATCATGTCGAAAGCTACA
TATAAGGAACGTGCTGCTACTCATCCTAGTCCTGTTGCTGCCAAGCTATTTAATATCATGCACGAAAAGC
AAACAAACTTGTGTGCTTCATTGGATGTTCGTACCACCAAGGAATTACTGGAGTTAGTTGAAGCATTAGG
TCCCAAAATTTGTTTACTAAAAACACATGTGGATATCTTGACTGATTTTTCCATGGAGGGCACAGTTAAG
CCGCTAAAGGCATTATCCGCCAAGTACAATTTTTTACTCTTCGAAGACAGAAAATTTGCTGACATTGGTA
ATACAGTCAAATTGCAGTACTCTGCGGGTGTATACAGAATAGCAGAATGGGCAGACATTACGA
