>Addgene plasmid #64751 | pFvL106 | addgene partial sequence | sequence record 113673 | M13pUC-Rev 5'-AGCGGATAACAATTTCACACAGG-3'
AAATTAACCCTCACTAAAGGGAACAAAAGCTTGCATGCGCGGCCGCTTATGTACAACCCATTTGCTGTCC
ACCAGTCATGCTTGCCATGTCGACTGATAACTTCGTATAGCATACATTATACGAAGTTATTCTAGACTGT
GCGATATTTCACACCGCATAGGGTAATAACTGATATAATTAAATTGAAGCTCTAATTTGTGAGTTTAGTA
TACATGCATTTACTTATAATACAGTTTTTTAGTTTTGCTGGCCGCATCTTCTCAAATATGCTTCCCAGCC
TGCTTTTCTGTAACGTTCACCCTCTACCTTAGCATCCCTTCCCTTTGCAAATAGTCCTCTTCCAACAATA
ATAATGTCAGATCCTGTAGAGACCACATCATCCACGGTTCTATACTGTTGACCCAATGCGTCTCCCTTGT
CATCTAAACCCACACCGGGTGTCATAATCAACCAATCGTAACCTTCATCTCTTCCACCCATGTCTCTTTG
AGCAATAAAGCCGATAACAAAATCTTTGTCGCTCTTCGCAATGTCAACAGTACCCTTAGTATATTCTCCA
GTAGATAGGGAGCCCTTGCATGACAATTCTGCTAACATCAAAAGGCCTCTAGGTTCCTTTGTTACTTCTT
CTGCCGCCTGCTTCAAACCGCTAACAATACCTGGGCCCACCACACCGTGTGCATTCGTAATGTCTGCCCA
TTCTGCTATTCTGTATACACCCGCAGAGTACTGCAATTTGACTGTATTACCAATGTCAGCAAATTTTCTG
TCTTCGAAGAGTAAAAAATTGTACTTGGCGGATAATGCCTTTAGCGGCTTAACTGTGCCCTCCATGGAAA
AATCAGTCAAGATATCCACATGTGTTTTTAGTAAACAAATTTTGGGACCTAATGCTTCAACTAACTCCAG
TAATTCCTTGGTGGTACGAACATCCAATGAAGCACACAAGTT
